>Addgene plasmid #109680 | p3E-rab23 | depositor full sequence | sequence record 206617 | Full Sequence
CTTTCCTGCGTTATCCCCTGATTCTGTGGATAACCGTATTACCGCCTTTGAGTGAGCTGATACCGCTCGC
CGCAGCCGAACGACCGAGCGCAGCGAGTCAGTGAGCGAGGAAGCGGAAGAGCGCCCAATACGCAAACCGC
CTCTCCCCGCGCGTTGGCCGATTCATTAATGCAGCTGGCACGACAGGTTTCCCGACTGGAAAGCGGGCAG
TGAGCGCAACGCAATTAATACGCGTACCGCTAGCCAGGAAGAGTTTGTAGAAACGCAAAAAGGCCATCCG
TCAGGATGGCCTTCTGCTTAGTTTGATGCCTGGCAGTTTATGGCGGGCGTCCTGCCCGCCACCCTCCGGG
CCGTTGCTTCACAACGTTCAAATCCGCTCCCGGCGGATTTGTCCTACTCAGGAGAGCGTTCACCGACAAA
CAACAGATAAAACGAAAGGCCCAGTCTTCCGACTGAGCCTTTCGTTTTATTTGATGCCTGGCAGTTCCCT
ACTCTCGCGTTAACGCTAGCATGGATGTTTTCCCAGTCACGACGTTGTAAAACGACGGCCAGTCTTAAGC
TCGGGCCCTGCAGCTCTAGAGCTCGAATTCTACAGGTCACTAATACCATCTAAGTAGTTGGTTCATAGTG
ACTGCATATGTTGTGTTTTACAGTATTATGTAGTCTGTTTTTTATGCAAAATCTAATTTAATATATTGAT
ATTTATATCATTTTACGTTTCTCGTTCAACTTTCTTGTACAAAGTGGTGCTGGAGGAGGACATGGAGGTG
GCCATCAAGGTGGTGGTGGTGGGAAACGGAGCGGTGGGCAAGTCCAGCATGATCCAGAGGTACTGCAAGG
GCATCTTCACCAAGGACTACAAGAAGACCATCGGCGTGGACTTTCTGGAGAGGCAGATCATAGTGAACGG
CGAGGACGTCAGACTGATGTTGTGGGACACGGCGGGGCAGGAGGAGTTTGATGCCATCACTAAAGCTTAT
TACAGAGGAGCTCAGGCCTGTGTGCTGGTTTTCTCCACCACCGACAGAGAGTCATTCGAGGCCATCAGCA
GCTGGAAGGAGAAGGTGGAGATGGAGGTGGGCGACATTCCCACTGTCCTGGTGCAGAACAAAATCGACCT
GCTGGACGACACCGTCATCAAGAATGAAGAGGCTGAAGGTCTTGCTAAAAGGCTGAAGTTGAGATTCTAC
CGGACGTCAGTGAAGGAGGATCTGAATGTCAATGAAGTTTTTAAGTATCTAGCTGACAAATATCTGCAGC
GACTCAAGCAGCAGTCAGCGGAGGAGACGGATATCATTCACACATCCAGCAATAAAATAGGCGTCTTCAA
CACAACAGGCAGCGGTCATCCAAACCAGAACAGCAGCGATTTGAATGGCCGAGAGATCGTAAACCTGCGA
CCAAACAAGCAGCGGACGAAGAAAACGAAAAACCCCTTCGGCAGCTGCAGACTCCTGTAGCAACTTTATT
ATACAAAGTTGGCATTATAAAAAAGCATTGCTTATCAATTTGTTGCAACGAACAGGTCACTATCAGTCAA
AATAAAATCATTATTTGGAGCTCCATGGTAGCGTTAACGCGGCCGCGATATCCCCTATAGTGAGTCGTAT
TACATGGTCATAGCTGTTTCCTGGCAGCTCTGGCCCGTGTCTCAAAATCTCTGATGTTACATTGCACAAG
ATAAAAATATATCATCATGAACAATAAAACTGTCTGCTTACATAAACAGTAATACAAGGGGTGTTATGAG
CCATATTCAACGGGAAACGTCGAGGCCGCGATTAAATTCCAACATGGATGCTGATTTATATGGGTATAAA
TGGGCTCGCGATAATGTCGGGCAATCAGGTGCGACAATCTATCGCTTGTATGGGAAGCCCGATGCGCCAG
AGTTGTTTCTGAAACATGGCAAAGGTAGCGTTGCCAATGATGTTACAGATGAGATGGTCAGACTAAACTG
GCTGACGGAATTTATGCCTCTTCCGACCATCAAGCATTTTATCCGTACTCCTGATGATGCATGGTTACTC
ACCACTGCGATCCCCGGAAAAACAGCATTCCAGGTATTAGAAGAATATCCTGATTCAGGTGAAAATATTG
TTGATGCGCTGGCAGTGTTCCTGCGCCGGTTGCATTCGATTCCTGTTTGTAATTGTCCTTTTAACAGCGA
TCGCGTATTTCGTCTCGCTCAGGCGCAATCACGAATGAATAACGGTTTGGTTGATGCGAGTGATTTTGAT
GACGAGCGTAATGGCTGGCCTGTTGAACAAGTCTGGAAAGAAATGCATAAACTTTTGCCATTCTCACCGG
ATTCAGTCGTCACTCATGGTGATTTCTCACTTGATAACCTTATTTTTGACGAGGGGAAATTAATAGGTTG
TATTGATGTTGGACGAGTCGGAATCGCAGACCGATACCAGGATCTTGCCATCCTATGGAACTGCCTCGGT
GAGTTTTCTCCTTCATTACAGAAACGGCTTTTTCAAAAATATGGTATTGATAATCCTGATATGAATAAAT
TGCAGTTTCATTTGATGCTCGATGAGTTTTTCTAATCAGAATTGGTTAATTGGTTGTAACACTGGCAGAG
CATTACGCTGACTTGACGGGACGGCGCAAGCTCATGACCAAAATCCCTTAACGTGAGTTACGCGTCGTTC
CACTGAGCGTCAGACCCCGTAGAAAAGATCAAAGGATCTTCTTGAGATCCTTTTTTTCTGCGCGTAATCT
GCTGCTTGCAAACAAAAAAACCACCGCTACCAGCGGTGGTTTGTTTGCCGGATCAAGAGCTACCAACTCT
TTTTCCGAAGGTAACTGGCTTCAGCAGAGCGCAGATACCAAATACTGTCCTTCTAGTGTAGCCGTAGTTA
GGCCACCACTTCAAGAACTCTGTAGCACCGCCTACATACCTCGCTCTGCTAATCCTGTTACCAGTGGCTG
CTGCCAGTGGCGATAAGTCGTGTCTTACCGGGTTGGACTCAAGACGATAGTTACCGGATAAGGCGCAGCG
GTCGGGCTGAACGGGGGGTTCGTGCACACAGCCCAGCTTGGAGCGAACGACCTACACCGAACTGAGATAC
CTACAGCGTGAGCATTGAGAAAGCGCCACGCTTCCCGAAGGGAGAAAGGCGGACAGGTATCCGGTAAGCG
GCAGGGTCGGAACAGGAGAGCGCACGAGGGAGCTTCCAGGGGGAAACGCCTGGTATCTTTATAGTCCTGT
CGGGTTTCGCCACCTCTGACTTGAGCGTCGATTTTTGTGATGCTCGTCAGGGGGGCGGAGCCTATGGAAA
AACGCCAGCAACGCGGCCTTTTTACGGTTCCTGGCCTTTTGCTGGCCTTTTGCTCACATGTT
Features (pLannotate 1.2.2; 11 found; start..end, strand, type, name):
    121..213     +  CDS            lacI (fragment): lac repressor; lacI; The lac repressor binds to the lac operator to inhibit transcription in E. coli. This inhibition can be relieved by adding lactose or isopropyl-β-D-thiogalactopyranoside (IPTG).
    268..295     -  terminator     rrnB T2 terminator: transcription terminator T2 from the E. coli rrnB gene
    427..470     +  terminator     rrnB T1 terminator: Escherichia coli rrnB; transcription terminator T1 from the E. coli rrnB gene
    517..553     -  CDS            lacZα (fragment): LacZα fragment of β-galactosidase; lacZ fragment
    624..748     -  protein_bind   attR2: mutant version of attR; recombination site for the Gateway® LR reaction LR Clonase™
    750..1448    +  CDS            RAB23: RAB23_HUMAN - Experimental evidence at protein level: Swiss-Prot protein existence level 1. The small GTPases Rab are key regulators of intracellular membrane trafficking, from the formation of transport vesicles to their fusion with membranes. Rabs cycle between an inactive GDP-bound form and an active GTP-bound form that is able to recruit to membranes different set of downstream effectors directly responsible for vesicle formation, movement, tethering and fusion. Together with SUFU, prevents nuclear import of GLI1, and thereby inhibits GLI1 transcription factor activity. Regulates GLI1 in d
   1461..1481    -  protein_bind   attB3: mutant version of attB; core recombination site for the Gateway® BP reaction BP Clonase™
   1472..1557    -  protein_bind   attL1 (fragment): mutant version of attL; recombination site for the Gateway® LR reaction LR Clonase™
   1594..1612    -  promoter       T7 promoter: promoter for bacteriophage T7 RNA polymerase
   1746..2555    +  CDS            KanR: aminoglycoside phosphotransferase; aph(3')-Ia; confers resistance to kanamycin in bacteria or G418 (Geneticin®) in eukaryotes
   2702..3290    +  rep_origin     ori: high-copy-number ColE1/pMB1/pBR322/pUC origin of replication
