>Addgene plasmid #109680 | p3E-rab23 | addgene full sequence | sequence record 223904 | Addgene NGS Result
CATAGTGACTGCATATGTTGTGTTTTACAGTATTATGTAGTCTGTTTTTTATGCAAAATCTAATTTAATA
TATTGATATTTATATCATTTTACGTTTCTCGTTCAACTTTCTTGTACAAAGTGGTGCTGGAGGAGGACAT
GGAGGTGGCCATCAAGGTGGTGGTGGTGGGAAACGGAGCGGTGGGCAAGTCCAGCATGATCCAGAGGTAC
TGCAAGGGCATCTTCACCAAGGACTACAAGAAGACCATCGGCGTGGACTTTCTGGAGAGGCAGATCATAG
TGAACGGCGAGGACGTCAGACTGATGTTGTGGGACACGGCGGGGCAGGAGGAGTTTGATGCCATCACTAA
AGCTTATTACAGAGGAGCTCAGGCCTGTGTGCTGGTTTTCTCCACCACCGACAGAGAGTCATTCGAGGCC
ATCAGCAGCTGGAAGGAGAAGGTGGAGATGGAGGTGGGCGACATTCCCACTGTCCTGGTGCAGAACAAAA
TCGACCTGCTGGACGACACCGTCATCAAGAATGAAGAGGCTGAAGGTCTTGCTAAAAGGCTGAAGTTGAG
ATTCTACCGGACGTCAGTGAAGGAGGATCTGAATGTCAATGAAGTTTTTAAGTATCTAGCTGACAAATAT
CTGCAGCGACTCAAGCAGCAGTCAGCGGAGGAGACGGATATCATTCACACATCCAGCAATAAAATAGGCG
TCTTCAACACAACAGGCAGCGGTCATCCAAACCAGAACAGCAGCGATTTGAATGGCCGAGAGATCGTAAA
CCTGCGACCAAACAAGCAGCGGACGAAGAAAACGAAAAACCCCTTCGGCAGCTGCAGACTCCTGTAGCAA
CTTTATTATACAAAGTTGGCATTATAAAAAAGCATTGCTTATCAATTTGTTGCAACGAACAGGTCACTAT
CAGTCAAAATAAAATCATTATTTGGAGCTCCATGGTAGCGTTAACGCGGCCGCGATATCCCCTATAGTGA
GTCGTATTACATGGTCATAGCTGTTTCCTGGCAGCTCTGGCCCGTGTCTCAAAATCTCTGATGTTACATT
GCACAAGATAAAAATATATCATCATGAACAATAAAACTGTCTGCTTACATAAACAGTAATACAAGGGGTG
TTATGAGCCATATTCAACGGGAAACGTCGAGGCCGCGATTAAATTCCAACATGGATGCTGATTTATATGG
GTATAAATGGGCTCGCGATAATGTCGGGCAATCAGGTGCGACAATCTATCGCTTGTATGGGAAGCCCGAT
GCGCCAGAGTTGTTTCTGAAACATGGCAAAGGTAGCGTTGCCAATGATGTTACAGATGAGATGGTCAGAC
TAAACTGGCTGACGGAATTTATGCCTCTTCCGACCATCAAGCATTTTATCCGTACTCCTGATGATGCATG
GTTACTCACCACTGCGATCCCCGGAAAAACAGCATTCCAGGTATTAGAAGAATATCCTGATTCAGGTGAA
AATATTGTTGATGCGCTGGCAGTGTTCCTGCGCCGGTTGCATTCGATTCCTGTTTGTAATTGTCCTTTTA
ACAGCGATCGCGTATTTCGTCTCGCTCAGGCGCAATCACGAATGAATAACGGTTTGGTTGATGCGAGTGA
TTTTGATGACGAGCGTAATGGCTGGCCTGTTGAACAAGTCTGGAAAGAAATGCATAAACTTTTGCCATTC
TCACCGGATTCAGTCGTCACTCATGGTGATTTCTCACTTGATAACCTTATTTTTGACGAGGGGAAATTAA
TAGGTTGTATTGATGTTGGACGAGTCGGAATCGCAGACCGATACCAGGATCTTGCCATCCTATGGAACTG
CCTCGGTGAGTTTTCTCCTTCATTACAGAAACGGCTTTTTCAAAAATATGGTATTGATAATCCTGATATG
AATAAATTGCAGTTTCATTTGATGCTCGATGAGTTTTTCTAATCAGAATTGGTTAATTGGTTGTAACACT
GGCAGAGCATTACGCTGACTTGACGGGACGGCGCAAGCTCATGACCAAAATCCCTTAACGTGAGTTACGC
GTCGTTCCACTGAGCGTCAGACCCCGTAGAAAAGATCAAAGGATCTTCTTGAGATCCTTTTTTTCTGCGC
GTAATCTGCTGCTTGCAAACAAAAAAACCACCGCTACCAGCGGTGGTTTGTTTGCCGGATCAAGAGCTAC
CAACTCTTTTTCCGAAGGTAACTGGCTTCAGCAGAGCGCAGATACCAAATACTGTTCTTCTAGTGTAGCC
GTAGTTAGGCCACCACTTCAAGAACTCTGTAGCACCGCCTACATACCTCGCTCTGCTAATCCTGTTACCA
GTGGCTGCTGCCAGTGGCGATAAGTCGTGTCTTACCGGGTTGGACTCAAGACGATAGTTACCGGATAAGG
CGCAGCGGTCGGGCTGAACGGGGGGTTCGTGCACACAGCCCAGCTTGGAGCGAACGACCTACACCGAACT
GAGATACCTACAGCGTGAGCTATGAGAAAGCGCCACGCTTCCCGAAGGGAGAAAGGCGGACAGGTATCCG
GTAAGCGGCAGGGTCGGAACAGGAGAGCGCACGAGGGAGCTTCCAGGGGGAAACGCCTGGTATCTTTATA
GTCCTGTCGGGTTTCGCCACCTCTGACTTGAGCGTCGATTTTTGTGATGCTCGTCAGGGGGGCGGAGCCT
ATGGAAAAACGCCAGCAACGCGGCCTTTTTACGGTTCCTGGCCTTTTGCTGGCCTTTTGCTCACATGTTC
TTTCCTGCGTTATCCCCTGATTCTGTGGATAACCGTATTACCGCCTTTGAGTGAGCTGATACCGCTCGCC
GCAGCCGAACGACCGAGCGCAGCGAGTCAGTGAGCGAGGAAGCGGAAGAGCGCCCAATACGCAAACCGCC
TCTCCCCGCGCGTTGGCCGATTCATTAATGCAGCTGGCACGACAGGTTTCCCGACTGGAAAGCGGGCAGT
GAGCGCAACGCAATTAATACGCGTACCGCTAGCCAGGAAGAGTTTGTAGAAACGCAAAAAGGCCATCCGT
CAGGATGGCCTTCTGCTTAGTTTGATGCCTGGCAGTTTATGGCGGGCGTCCTGCCCGCCACCCTCCGGGC
CGTTGCTTCACAACGTTCAAATCCGCTCCCGGCGGATTTGTCCTACTCAGGAGAGCGTTCACCGACAAAC
AACAGATAAAACGAAAGGCCCAGTCTTCCGACTGAGCCTTTCGTTTTATTTGATGCCTGGCAGTTCCCTA
CTCTCGCGTTAACGCTAGCATGGATGTTTTCCCAGTCACGACGTTGTAAAACGACGGCCAGTCTTAAGCT
CGGGCCCTGCAGCTCTAGAGCTCGAATTCTACAGGTCACTAATACCATCTAAGTAGTTGGTT
Features (pLannotate 1.2.2; 12 found; start..end, strand, type, name):
      1..125     -  protein_bind   attR2: mutant version of attR; recombination site for the Gateway® LR reaction LR Clonase™
    127..825     +  CDS            RAB23: RAB23_HUMAN - Experimental evidence at protein level: Swiss-Prot protein existence level 1. The small GTPases Rab are key regulators of intracellular membrane trafficking, from the formation of transport vesicles to their fusion with membranes. Rabs cycle between an inactive GDP-bound form and an active GTP-bound form that is able to recruit to membranes different set of downstream effectors directly responsible for vesicle formation, movement, tethering and fusion. Together with SUFU, prevents nuclear import of GLI1, and thereby inhibits GLI1 transcription factor activity. Regulates GLI1 in d
    838..858     -  protein_bind   attB3: mutant version of attB; core recombination site for the Gateway® BP reaction BP Clonase™
    849..934     -  protein_bind   attL1 (fragment): mutant version of attL; recombination site for the Gateway® LR reaction LR Clonase™
    971..989     -  promoter       T7 promoter: promoter for bacteriophage T7 RNA polymerase
   1123..1932    +  CDS            KanR: aminoglycoside phosphotransferase; aph(3')-Ia; confers resistance to kanamycin in bacteria or G418 (Geneticin®) in eukaryotes
   2079..2667    +  rep_origin     ori: high-copy-number ColE1/pMB1/pBR322/pUC origin of replication
   2850..2942    +  CDS            lacI (fragment): lac repressor; lacI; The lac repressor binds to the lac operator to inhibit transcription in E. coli. This inhibition can be relieved by adding lactose or isopropyl-β-D-thiogalactopyranoside (IPTG).
   2997..3024    -  terminator     rrnB T2 terminator: transcription terminator T2 from the E. coli rrnB gene
   3156..3199    +  terminator     rrnB T1 terminator: Escherichia coli rrnB; transcription terminator T1 from the E. coli rrnB gene
   3246..3282    -  CDS            lacZα (fragment): LacZα fragment of β-galactosidase; lacZ fragment
   3320..3349    -  protein_bind   attP2 (fragment): mutant version of attP; recombination site for the Gateway® BP reaction BP Clonase™
