[The description below was written by a language model from this plasmid's Addgene catalogue record and pLannotate feature annotations shown in this document.]
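Description:
p3E-rab23 is a 3' entry clone for multisite Gateway assembly, made by recombining the zebrafish (Danio rerio) rab23 coding sequence into the pDONR P2R-P3 donor backbone. It is a small plasmid of about 3.35 kb, maintained in E. coli at high copy from a ColE1/pUC-type origin and selected with kanamycin through an aminoglycoside phosphotransferase gene. The backbone also carries the rrnB T1 and T2 terminators upstream of the recombination cassette, which insulate the insert from read-through transcription. A T7 promoter lies beside the cassette, and short lacI and lacZα remnants have no functional role here.

The payload is a roughly 700 bp open reading frame. The automated annotation labels it by similarity to human RAB23, but the catalogue entry identifies it as the zebrafish orthologue. Rab23 is a small GTPase of the Rab family, which regulates membrane trafficking by cycling between GDP- and GTP-bound states. The insert is flanked by an attR2 site on one side and by sequence annotated as attB3 core plus an attL fragment on the other. This is consistent with the attR2/attL3 pair expected of a 3' entry clone.

The plasmid has no eukaryotic promoter, fluorescent tag or polyadenylation signal annotated, so it is not an expression construct itself. In an LR reaction it is combined with a 5' entry clone supplying a promoter, a middle entry clone (typically a fluorescent protein or other tag) and a destination vector, which places rab23 at the 3' end of the fusion. That arrangement yields an N-terminally tagged Rab23 for expression in zebrafish. The associated work used such constructs for in vivo cell biological screening of T-tubule formation. The two sequence records are the same length and carry essentially the same features, differing mainly in their start coordinate.
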