Addgene plasmid #109680: p3E-rab23
Purpose: Multisite gateway vector for 3' tagging with rab23
Depositing lab: Rob Parton. Depositing organization: University of Queensland, Institute for Molecular Bioscience. Publication: In vivo cell biological screening identifies an endocytic capture mechanism for T-tubule formation. Hall TE, Martel N, Ariotti N, Xiong Z, Lo HP, Ferguson C, Rae J, Lim YW, Parton RG. Nat Commun. 2020 Jul 24;11(1):3711. doi: 10.1038/s41467-020-17486-w. PubMed 32709891.
Backbone
  Vector backbone: pDONR p2R-p3
  Vector type: Zebrafish plasmids
Growth in bacteria
  Bacterial resistance: Kanamycin, 50 μg/mL
  Growth temperature: 37°C
  Growth strain: DH5alpha
  Copy number: High Copy
Gene/Insert
  Gene/Insert name: rab23
  Species: D. rerio (zebrafish)
  Entrez Gene: rab23 (a.k.a. zgc:110261)
  Cloning method: Gateway Cloning
Terms and licenses: Academic/Nonprofit Terms; Industry Terms: Not Available to Industry
How to cite: p3E-rab23 was a gift from Rob Parton (Addgene plasmid # 109680 ; http://n2t.net/addgene:109680 ; RRID:Addgene_109680)
